Addgene plasmid #62827: pHL836
Purpose: Lim Lab plasmid: AmpR + pLlacO-1::ompC::gfp::T1T2 terminator + PLtetO-1::ipex::Asp terminator + PLtetO-1::RBS (st7) hfq::T1 terminator + ColE1
Depositing lab: Han Lim. Depositing organization: University of California, Berkeley. Publication: Paradoxical suppression of small RNA activity at high Hfq concentrations due to random-order binding. Sagawa S, Shin JE, Hussein R, Lim HN. Nucleic Acids Res. 2015 Aug 10. pii: gkv777. 10.1093/nar/gkv777 PubMed 26261213.
Backbone
  Vector backbone: unknown-ColE1 ori
  Backbone manufacturer: Lim Lab
  Vector type: Bacterial Expression, Synthetic Biology
Growth in bacteria
  Bacterial resistance: Ampicillin, 100 μg/mL
  Growth temperature: 37°C
  Growth strain: DH5alpha
  Copy number: Unknown
Gene/Insert 1
  Gene/Insert name: gfp
  Promoter: pLlacO-1
  Tag / fusion protein: ompC leader
  Cloning method: Unknown
  Sequencing primers: 5′ unknown; 3′ GFP-R
Gene/Insert 2
  Gene/Insert name: ipex leader
  Promoter: pLtetO-1
  Cloning method: Unknown
  Sequencing primers: 5′ unknown; 3′ AspTerm
Gene/Insert 3
  Gene/Insert name: hfq leader
  Promoter: pLtetO-1
  Tag / fusion protein: st7 RBS (N terminal on backbone)
  Cloning method: Unknown
  Sequencing primers: 5′ unknown; 3′ T1ter-rev
Terms and licenses: Academic/Nonprofit Terms; Industry Terms: Not Available to Industry
How to cite: pHL836 was a gift from Han Lim (Addgene plasmid # 62827 ; http://n2t.net/addgene:62827 ; RRID:Addgene_62827)
