[The description below was written by a language model from this plasmid's Addgene catalogue record.]
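Description:
pHL836 is a bacterial expression and synthetic-biology plasmid for *E. coli*, built on a laboratory-made backbone that is not otherwise identified in the record beyond its ColE1 origin of replication. It is selected with ampicillin through an AmpR marker; the copy number is listed as unknown. No feature table is available, so the layout below comes only from the catalogue description.

The plasmid carries three independent expression cassettes that together reconstitute a small-RNA regulatory circuit. In the first, the LacI-repressible synthetic promoter PLlacO-1 drives an ompC leader fused to gfp, followed by the T1T2 terminator, so that GFP fluorescence reports on expression of a target bearing the ompC 5′ region. In the second, the TetR-repressible promoter PLtetO-1 drives ipex, ending in an Asp terminator; IpeX is known as a small RNA that acts on porin transcripts such as ompC, so it presumably serves as the regulator of the reporter. In the third, another PLtetO-1 promoter drives hfq, preceded by a designed ribosome-binding site designated st7 and followed by a T1 terminator. Hfq is the RNA chaperone that facilitates pairing of many small RNAs with their mRNA targets. The catalogue labels the second and third inserts as "leaders", although the purpose line simply names ipex and hfq.

Placing the sRNA and Hfq under the same type of inducible promoter, separate from the target reporter, allows their levels to be varied while target output is read as fluorescence. The associated publication concerns the suppression of small-RNA activity at high Hfq concentrations, which matches this design. The required repressor-expressing host strain is not stated.
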