>Addgene plasmid #62827 | pHL836 | addgene partial sequence | sequence record 112097 | AspTerm 5'-ACTGCTCACAAGAAAAAAGGCACG-3'
TACGATTAAAGCTTCCGGTTAGAGATGGATATCGTTGTTAATAACTCTAATTAATATGCCAATTGTTTAC
TAAAAATTATTAAAAATGGGGCGTTGAGACGCCCCCAAAAATAAAGGGTAATATATAACAGAAGGTTTAT
ATAGTTAGAAGCAAGGTTGTGCTTCTAAAGGAAGTGGCTTGAGGGAGCCACTTATATGTTGGGGAGGCA
