>Addgene plasmid #62827 | pHL836 | addgene partial sequence | sequence record 112132 | GFP-R 5'-CCATCTAATTCAACAAGAATTGGGACAAC-3'
CGCATGCTAGCTGGGACCAGGAGGGACAGTACTTTAACTTTCATGTTATTAACCCTCTGTTATATGCCTT
TATTTGCTTTTTTATGCCACTGCATACTGATTAACCCTCATTAATCAGTCGGCAAGTCGACAGTATCTTG
TTATCCGCTCACAATGTCAATGTTATCCGCTCACATTTATGACGTCAGGTGGCACTTTTCGGGGAAATGT
GCGCGGAACCCCTATTTGTTTATTTTTCTAAATACATTCAAATATGTATCCGCTCATGAGACAATAACCC
TGATAAATGCTTCAATAATATTGAAAAAGGAAGAGTATGAGTATTCAACATTTCCGTGTCGCCCTTATTC
CCTTTTTTGCGGCATTTTGCCTTCCTGTTTTTGCTCACCCAGAAACGCTGGTGAAAGTAAAAGATGCTGA
AGATCAGTTGGGTGCACGAGTGGGTTACATCGAACTGGATCTCAACAGCGGTAAGATCCTTGAGAGTTTT
CGCCCCGAAGAACGTTTTCCAATGATGAGCACTTTTAAAGTTCTGCTATGTGGCGCGGTATTATCCCGTA
TTGACGCCGGGCAAGAGCAACTCGGTCGCCGCATACACTATTCTCAGAATGACTTGGTTGAGTACTCACC
AGTCACAGAAAAGCATCTTACGGATGGCATGACAGTAAGAGAATTATGCAGTGCTGCCATAACCATGAGT
GATAACACTGCGGCCAACTTACTTCTGACAACGATCGGAGGACCGAAGGAGCTAACCGCTTTTTTGCACA
ACATGGGGGATCATGTAACTCGCCTTGATCGTTGGGAACCGGAGCTGAATGAAGCCATACCAAACGACGA
GCGTGACACCACGATGCCTGTAGCAATGGCAACAACGT
